>Addgene plasmid #167514 | pFCiK5 | addgene full sequence | sequence record 332756 | Addgene NGS Result
GGTGGCACTTTTCGGGGATCTTCAAATTCCCGTTGCACATAGCCCGGCAATTCCTTTCCCTGCTCTGCCA
TAAGCGCAGCGAATGCCGGGTAATACTCGTCAACGATCTGATAGAGAAGGGTTTGCTCGGGTCGGTGGCT
CTGGTAACGACCAGTATCCCGATCCCGGCTGGCCGTCCTGGCCGCCACATGAGGCATGTTCCGCGTCCTT
GCAATACTGTGTTTACATACAGTCTATCGCTTAGCGGAAAGTTCTTTTACCCTCAGCCGAAATGCCTGCC
GTTGCTAGACATTGCCAGCCAGTGCCCGTCACTCCCGTACTAACTGTCACGAACCCCTGCAATAACTGTC
ACGCCCCCCTGCAATAACTGTCACGAACCCCTGCAATAACTGTCACGCCCCCAAACCTGCAAACCCAGCA
GGGGCGGGGGCTGGCGGGGTGTTGGAAAAATCCATCCATGATTATCTAAGAATAATCCACTAGGCGCGGT
TATCAGCGCCCTTGTGGGGCGCTGCTGCCCTTGCCCAATATGCCCGGCCAGAGGCCGGATAGCTGGTCTA
TTCGCTGCGCTAGGCTACACACCGCCCCACCGCTGCGCGGCAGGGGGAAAGGCGGGCAAAGCCCGCTAAA
CCCCACACCAAACCCCGCATAAATACGCTGGAGCGCTTTTAGCCGCTTTAGCGGCCTTTCCCCCTACCCG
AAGGGTGGGGGCGCGTGTGCAGCCCCGCAGGGCCTGTCTCGGTCGATCATTCAGCCCGGCTCATCCTTCT
GGCGTGGCGGCAGACCGAACAAGGCGCGGTCGTGGTCGCGTTCAAGGTACGCATCCATTGCCGCCATGAG
CCGATCCTCCGGCCACTCGCTGCTGTTCACCTTGGCCAAAATCATGGCCCCCACCAGCACCTTGCGCCTT
GTTTCGTTCTTGCGCTCTTGCTGCTGTTCCCTTGCCCGCACCCGCTGAATTTCGGCATTGATTCGCGCTC
GTTGTTCTTCGAGCTTGGCCAGCCGATCCGCCGCCTTGTTGCTCCCCTTAACCATCTTGACACCCCATTG
TTAATGTGCTGTCTCGTAGGCTATCATGGAGGCACAGCGGCGGCAATCCCGACCCTACTTTGTAGGGGAG
GGCGCACTTACCGGTTTCTCTTCGAGAAACTGGCCTAACGGCCACCCTTCGGGCGGTGCGCTCTCCGAGG
GCCATTGCATGGAGCCGAAAAGCAAAAGCAACAGCGAGGCAGCATGGCGATTTATCACCTTACGGCGAAA
ACCGGCAGCAGGTCGGGCGGCCAATCGGCCAGGGCCAAGGCCGACTACATCCAGCGCGAAGGCAAGTATG
CCCGCGACATGGATGAAGTCTTGCACGCCGAATCCGGGCACATGCCGGAGTTCGTCGAGCGGCCCGCCGA
CTACTGGGATGCTGCCGACCTGTATGAACGCGCCAATGGGCGGCTGTTCAAGGAGGTCGAATTTGCCCTG
CCGGTCGAGCTGACCCTCGACCAGCAGAAGGCGCTGGCGTCCGAGTTCGCCCAGCACCTGACCGGTGCCG
AGCGCCTGCCGTATACGCTGGCCATCCATGCCGGTGGCGGCGAGAACCCGCACTGCCACCTGATGATCTC
CGAGCGGATCAATGACGGCATCGAGCGGCCCGCCGCTCAGTGGTTCAAGCGGTACAACGGCAAGACCCCG
GAGAAGGGCGGGGCACAGAAGACCGAAGCGCTCAAGCCCAAGGCATGGCTTGAGCAGACCCGCGAGGCAT
GGGCCGACCATGCCAACCGGGCATTAGAGCGGGCTGGCCACGACGCCCGCATTGACCACAGAACACTTGA
GGCGCAGGGCATCGAGCGCCTGCCCGGTGTTCACCTGGGGCCGAACGTGGTGGAGATGGAAGGCCGGGGC
ATCCGCACCGACCGGGCAGACGTGGCCCTGAACATCGACACCGCCAACGCCCAGATCATCGACTTACAGG
AATACCGGGAGGCAATAGACCATGAACGCAATCGACAGAGTGAAGAAATCCAGAGGCATCAACGAGTTAG
CGGAGCAGATCGAACCGCTGGCCCAGAGCATGGCGACACTGGCCGACGAAGCCCGGCAGGTCATGAGCCA
GACCCAGCAGGCCAGCGAGGCGCAGGCGGCGGAGTGGCTGAAAGCCCAGCGCCAGACAGGGGCGGCATGG
GTGGAGCTGGCCAAAGAGTTGCGGGAGGTAGCCGCCGAGGTGAGCAGCGCCGCGCAGAGCGCCCGGAGCG
CGTCGCGGGGGTGGCACTGGAAGCTATGGCTAACCGTGATGCTGGCTTCCATGATGCCTACGGTGGTGCT
GCTGATCGCATCGTTGCTCTTGCTCGACCTGACGCCACTGACAACCGAGGACGGCTCGATCTGGCTGCGC
TTGGTGGCCCGATGAAGAACGACAGGACTTTGCAGGCCATAGGCCGACAGCTCAAGGCCATGGGCTGTGA
GCGCTTCGATATCGGCGTCAGGGACGCCACCACCGGCCAGATGATGAACCGGGAATGGTCAGCCGCCGAA
GTGCTCCAGAACACGCCATGGCTCAAGCGGATGAATGCCCAGGGCAATGACGTGTATATCAGGCCCGCCG
AGCAGGAGCGGCATGGTCTGGTGCTGGTGGACGACCTCAGCGAGTTTGACCTGGATGACATGAAAGCCGA
GGGCCGGGAGCCTGCCCTGGTAGTGGAAACCAGCCCGAAGAACTATCAGGCATGGGTCAAGGTGGCCGAC
GCCGCAGGCGGTGAACTTCGGGGGCAGATTGCCCGGACGCTGGCCAGCGAGTACGACGCCGACCCGGCCA
GCGCCGACAGCCGCCACTATGGCCGCTTGGCGGGCTTCACCAACCGCAAGGACAAGCACACCACCCGCGC
CGGTTATCAGCCGTGGGTGCTGCTGCGTGAATCCAAGGGCAAGACCGCCACCGCTGGCCCGGCGCTGGTG
CAGCAGGCTGGCCAGCAGATCGAGCAGGCCCAGCGGCAGCAGGAGAAGGCCCGCAGGCTGGCCAGCCTCG
AACTGCCCGAGCGGCAGCTTAGCCGCCACCGGCGCACGGCGCTGGACGAGTACCGCAGCGAGATGGCCGG
GCTGGTCAAGCGCTTCGGTGATGACCTCAGCAAGTGCGACTTTATCGCCGCGCAGAAGCTGGCCAGCCGG
GGCCGCAGTGCCGAGGAAATCGGCAAGGCCATGGCCGAGGCCAGCCCAGCGCTGGCAGAGCGCAAGCCCG
GCCACGAAGCGGATTACATCGAGCGCACCGTCAGCAAGGTCATGGGTCTGCCCAGCGTCCAGCTTGCGCG
GGCCGAGCTGGCACGGGCACCGGCACCCCGCCAGCGAGGCATGGACAGGGGCGGGCCAGATTTCAGCATG
TAGTGCTTGCGTTGGTACTCACGCCTGTTATACTATGAGTACTCACGCACAGAAGGGGGTTTTATGGAAT
ACGAAAAAAGCGCTTCAGGGTCGGTCTACCTGATCAAAAGTGACAAGGGCTATTGGTTGCCCGGTGGCTT
TGGTTATACGTCAAACAAGGCCGAGGCTGGCCGCTTTTCAGTCGCTGATATGGCCAGCCTTAACCTTGAC
GGCTGCACCTTGTCCTTGTTCCGCGAAGACAAGCCTTTCGGCCCCGGCAAGTTTCTCGGTGACTGATATG
AAAGACCAAAAGGACAAGCAGACCGGCGACCTGCTGGCCAGCCCTGACGCTGTACGCCAAGCGCGATATG
CCGAGCGCATGAAGGCCAAAGGGATGCGTCAGCGCAAGTTCTGGCTGACCGACGACGAATACGAGGCGCT
GCGCGAGTGCCTGGAAGAACTCAGAGCGGCGCAGGGCGGGGGTAGTGACCCCGCCAGCGCCTAACCACCA
ACTGCCTGCAAAGGAGGCAATCAATGGCTACCCATAAGCCTATCAATATTCTGGAGGCGTTCGCAGCAGC
GCCGCCACCGCTGGACTACGTTTTGCCCAACATGGTGGCCGGTACGGTCGGGGCGCTGGTGTCGCCCGGT
GGTGCCGGTAAATCCATGCTGGCCCTGCAACTGGCCGCACAGATTGCAGGCGGGCCGGATCTGCTGGAGG
TGGGCGAACTGCCCACCGGCCCGGTGATCTACCTGCCCGCCGAAGACCCGCCCACCGCTATTCATCACCG
CCTGCACGCCCTTGGGGCGCACCTCAGCGCCGAGGAACGGCAAGCCGTGGCTGACGGCCTGCTGATCCAG
CCGCTGATCGGCAGCCTGCCCAACATCATGGCCCCGGAGTGGTTCGACGGCCTCAAGCGCGCCGCCGAGG
GCCGCCGCCTGATGGTGCTGGACACGCTGCGCCGGTTCCACATCGAGGAAGAAAACGCCAGCGGCCCCAT
GGCCCAGGTCATCGGTCGCATGGAGGCCATCGCCGCCGATACCGGGTGCTCTATCGTGTTCCTGCACCAT
GCCAGCAAGGGCGCGGCCATGATGGGCGCAGGCGACCAGCAGCAGGCCAGCCGGGGCAGCTCGGTACTGG
TCGATAACATCCGCTGGCAGTCCTACCTGTCGAGCATGACCAGCGCCGAGGCCGAGGAATGGGGTGTGGA
CGACGACCAGCGCCGGTTCTTCGTCCGCTTCGGTGTGAGCAAGGCCAACTATGGCGCACCGTTCGCTGAT
CGGTGGTTCAGGCGGCATGACGGCGGGGTGCTCAAGCCCGCCGTGCTGGAGAGGCAGCGCAAGAGCAAGG
GGGTGCCCCGTGGTGAAGCCTAAGAACAAGCACAGCCTCAGCCACGTCCGGCACGACCCGGCGCACTGTC
TGGCCCCCGGCCTGTTCCGTGCCCTCAAGCGGGGCGAGCGCAAGCGCAGCAAGCTGGACGTGACGTATGA
CTACGGCGACGGCAAGCGGATCGAGTTCAGCGGCCCGGAGCCGCTGGGCGCTGATGATCTGCGCATCCTG
CAAGGGCTGGTGGCCATGGCTGGGCCTAATGGCCTAGTGCTTGGCCCGGAACCCAAGACCGAAGGCGGAC
GGCAGCTCCGGCTGTTCCTGGAACCCAAGTGGGAGGCCGTCACCGCTGATGCCATGGTGGTCAAAGGTAG
CTATCGGGCGCTGGCAAAGGAAATCGGGGCAGAGGTCGATAGTGGTGGGGCGCTCAAGCACATACAGGAC
TGCATCGAGCGCCTTTGGAAGGTATCCATCATCGCCCAGAATGGCCGCAAGCGGCAGGGGTTTCGGCTGC
TGTCGGAGTACGCCAGCGACGAGGCGGACGGGCGCCTGTACGTGGCCCTGAACCCCTTGATCGCGCAGGC
CGTCATGGGTGGCGGCCAGCATGTGCGCATCAGCATGGACGAGGTGCGGGCGCTGGACAGCGAAACCGCC
CGCCTGCTGCACCAGCGGCTGTGTGGCTGGATCGACCCCGGCAAAACCGGCAAGGCTTCCATAGATACCT
TGTGCGGCTATGTCTGGCCGTCAGAGGCCAGTGGTTCGACCATGCGCAAGCGCCGCCAGCGGGTGCGCGA
GGCGTTGCCGGAGCTGGTCGCGCTGGGCTGGACGGTAACCGAGTTCGCGGCGGGCAAGTACGACATCACC
CGGCCCAAGGCGGCAGGCTGACCCCCCCCACTCTATTGTAAACAAGACATTTTTATCTTTTATATTCAAT
GGCTTATTTTCCTGCTAATTGGTAATACCATGAAAAATACCATGCTCAGAAAAGGCTTAACAATATTTTG
AAAAATTGCCTACTGAGCGCTGCCGCACAGCTCCATAGCGTTTAAGGGCACCAATAACTGCCTTAAAAAA
ATTACGCCCCGCCCTGCCACTCATCGCAGTACGGCCTATTGGTTAAAAAATGAGCTGATTTAACAAAAAT
TTAACGCGAATTTTAACAAAATATTAACGCTTACAATTTCCATTCGCCATTCAGGCTGCGCAACTGTTGG
GAAGGGCGATCGGTGCGGGCCTCTTCGCTATTACGCCAGCTGGCGAAAGGGGGATGTGCTGCAAGGCGAT
TAAGTTGGGTAACGCCAGGGTTTTCCCAGTCACGACGTTGTAAAACGACGGCCAGTGACTATTACCAATT
ACGTCGCGTCATGCGGATCCTATAGGGATTGATGATGCGCAATTGAACAGCCCGCGACGCGGCGGCCGAG
ATCGTGGTGCAGCCGAGCCTGAAGCGGGCGGTTTTCAGGTAATCGCGTGTGGTATGCTCTGATATGCCCA
GGATGACCGAAATATCCTTGTAATCCTTGCCGAGGGCGGTCCAGTGCAGACACTCGATCTCGCGCGGCGA
CAATGCCGGCACCGGATCGTTTTCGCCATGCAGCTCATATACGGCCTTGCGGTGGATCAGATGGGCGATC
TCGATCCACTCATTGCGGCAGCGGCGCACGAGCTCGGTCCATTCGTCGGCCGGTATATGGGCATTCAGCG
ACAGCAGGGCGCGGCGCTGCGCCTTGTCGGCGACGGGGATGGAGTAGCCATTGTCATCGATGCCGTGTTT
CTGGGCGTCGACCAGCATGGCATAGGCCTCCGGCGTCGGTTCGACCTCGCTCCAGTCGAAGGGCAGCTGG
CGTTCGAAGCCCTGCTTGATGATCGGATCGACCTTCACATAGCAGTTGAGGAGGTAACGGGAAACCCAGG
CATCCGGATAGGTGGTGCGCACGAAGGGCGAATCGATCTTGCTCGCGATTGTCTGGGCGAGATGGTAGGT
GACGAAATCGAGGTTATATTCCGCCTGGAGAATACGGATGGCGGCATCCACGTTGGCCGCCGCTTTGATC
TGTTCGAACGCGGACTCGAACTTTTCGCTATAGGTATTCTCAATCATTCGCCGTTCTCCGTTGACGGGCG
TCTCGGACCTGGGCGCTATCATGCCATACCGCGAAAGGTTTTGCGCCATTCGATGGCGCGCCGCCCAATT
ATTGAAGGCCTCCCTAACGGGGGGCCTTTTTTTGTTTCTGGTCTCCCGCTTAACGATCGTTGGCTGCCCT
TTGTGCGTCCAAACGGACGCACGGCGCTCTAAAGCGGGTCGCGATCTTTCAGATTCGCTCCTCGCGCTTT
CAGTCTTTGTTTTGGCGCATGTCGTTATCGCAAAACCGCTGCACACTTTTGCGCGACATGCTCTGATCCC
CCTCATCTGGGGGGGCCTATCTGAGGGAATTTCCGATCCGGCTCGCCTGAACCATTCTGCTTTCCACGAA
CTTGAAAACGCTAGCTGTCACCGGATGTGCTTTCCGGTCTGATGAGTCCGTGAGGACGAAACAGCCTCTA
CAAATAATTTTGTTTAAGAACTGGGAAGAGCGCAGATTAAAGAGGAGAAATACTAGATGGAACTGATTAA
AGAAAACATGCGTATGAAACTGTACATGGAAGGTACCGTTGGCAACCATCACTTCAAATGCACCGCGGAA
GGTGAGGGTAAACCGTACGAAGGCACCCAGACCCAGCGTATTAAAGTTGTTGAAGGTGGTCCGCTGCCGT
TCGCGTTCGACATCCTGGCGACCTGCTTCATGTATGGTTCTAAAACTTTTATCAACTACCCTCAGGGTAT
CCCGGACTTCTTCAAACAGTCTTTCCCAGAAGGTTTCACCTGGGAACGTGTTACCACCTACGAAGACGGC
GGTGTTCTGACCGTTACCCAGGACACCTCTCTGCAGGACGGTTACCTGATCTACAACGTTAAACTGCGTG
GTGTTAACTTCCCGTCTAACGGCCCTGTTATGCAGAAAAAGACTCTGGGTTGGGAACCGACCACCGAGTA
CCTGGTCCCGGTTGACGGTGGCCTGGAGGGTACATGTGATATGGCGCTGCGTCTGGTTGGTGGCGGTCAC
CTGAAGTGCAATCTGAAAACCACGTATCGTTCCAAAAAACCAGCGAAAAACCTGAAGATGCCGGGTGAGC
ACCAGGTTGACCGTAAGCTGGAGCGTATCAAAGAGGCGGACAACGAAACCTACGTTGAACAGCACGAAGT
TGCGGTTGCGAGATAAGCTTTCCAGTCGGGAAACCTGTCGTGAGGCTAGGTGGAGGCTCAGTGAGCTTTC
CAGTCGGGAAACCTGTCGTGCCAGCTGCATTAATGAATCGGCCAACGCGCGGGGAGAGGCGGTTTGCGTA
TTGGGCGCATGCATAAAAACTGTTGTAATTCATTAAGCATTCTGCCGACATGGAATCCATCACAAACGGC
ATGATGAACCTGAATCGCCAGCGGCATCAGCACCTTGTCGCCTTGCGTATAATATTTGCCCATGGACGCA
CACCGTGGAAACGGATGAAGGCACGAACCCAGTTGACATAAGCCTGTTCGGTTCGTAAACTGTAATGCAA
GTAGCGTATGCGCTCACGCAACTGGTCCAGAACCTTGACCGAACGCAGCGGTGGTAACGGCGCAGTGGCG
GTTTTCATGGCTTGTTATGACTGTTTTTTTGTACAGTCTATGCCTCGGGCATCCAAGCAGCAAGCGCGTT
ACGCCGTGGGTCGATGTTTGATGTTATGGAGCAGCAACGATGTTACGCAGCAGCAACGATGTTACGCAGC
AGGGCAGTCGCCCTAAAACAAAGTTAGGTGGCTCAAGTATGGGCATCATTCGCACATGTAGGCTCGGCCC
TGACCAAGTCAAATCCATGCGGGCTGCTCTTGATCTTTTCGGTCGTGAGTTCGGAGACGTAGCCACCTAC
TCCCAACATCAGCCGGACTCCGATTACCTCGGGAACTTGCTCCGTAGTAAGACATTCATCGCGCTTGCTG
CCTTCGACCAAGAAGCGGTTGTTGGCGCTCTCGCGGCTTACGTTCTGCCCAAGTTTGAGCAGCCGCGTAG
TGAGATCTATATCTATGATCTCGCAGTCTCCGGAGAGCACCGGAGGCAGGGCATTGCCACCGCGCTCATC
AATCTCCTCAAGCATGAGGCCAACGCGCTTGGTGCTTATGTGATCTACGTGCAAGCAGATTACGGTGACG
ATCCCGCAGTGGCTCTCTATACAAAGTTGGGCATACGGGAAGAAGTGATGCACTTTGATATCGACCCAAG
TACCGCCACCTAACAATTCGTTCAAGCCGAGATCGGCTTCCCGGCCGCGGAGTTGTTCGGTAAATTGTCA
CAACGCCGCA
Features (pLannotate 1.2.2; 18 found; start..end, strand, type, name):
    330..724     -  rep_origin     RSF1010 oriV: replication origin of the broad-host-range plasmid RSF1010; requires the RSF1010 RepA/B/C proteins for replication (Scholz et al., 1989)
    754..1035    -  CDS            mobC: MOBC_ECOLX - Protein predicted: Swiss-Prot protein existence level 4. This protein is essential to promote the specific transfer of the plasmid in the presence of conjugative plasmids. From Escherichia coli.
   1066..1153    +  oriT           RSF1010 oriT: origin of transfer of the broad-host-range plasmid RSF1010 (Scholz et al., 1989)
   1982..2392    +  CDS            mobB: MOBB2_ECOLX - Protein predicted: Swiss-Prot protein existence level 4. This protein is essential to promote the specific transfer of the plasmid in the presence of conjugative plasmids. From Escherichia coli.
   2392..3363    +  CDS            RSF1010 RepB: replication protein B of the broad-host-range plasmid RSF1010 (Scholz et al., 1989); repB
   3806..3880    +  ncRNA          Plasmid R1162: Accession: RF00043 - R1162-like plasmid antisense RNA
   3874..4710    +  CDS            repA: REPJ_ECOLX - Experimental evidence at protein level: Swiss-Prot protein existence level 1. This protein is involved in regulating the plasmid copy- number. Increasing the level of this protein results in a higher plasmid copy-number. From Escherichia coli.
   4700..5551    +  CDS            RSF1010 RepC (fragment): replication protein C of the broad-host-range plasmid RSF1010 (Scholz et al., 1989); repC
   5741..5772    -  CDS            CmR (fragment): chloramphenicol acetyltransferase confers resistance to chloramphenicol
   5772..5849    +  rep_origin     M13 ori (fragment): M13 bacteriophage origin of replication; arrow indicates direction of (+) strand synthesis
   5853..6008    -  CDS            lacZα (fragment): LacZα fragment of β-galactosidase; lacZ fragment
   6801..6846    -  promoter       lacI promoter (fragment): lacI
   7155..7204    +  misc_RNA       sTRSV HHRz: hammerhead ribozyme from the tobacco ringspot virus satellite RNA (Khvorova et al., 2003)
   7267..7923    +  CDS            mKelly2: mKelly2 is a basic (constitutively fluorescent) red fluorescent protein published in 2018, derived from Entacmaea quadricolor. It is reported to be a rapidly-maturing monomer with moderate acid sensitivity.
   7975..8058    -  CDS            lacI (fragment): lac repressor; lacI; The lac repressor binds to the lac operator to inhibit transcription in E. coli. This inhibition can be relieved by adding lactose or isopropyl-β-D-thiogalactopyranoside (IPTG).
   8069..8185    -  CDS            CmR (fragment): chloramphenicol acetyltransferase; cat; confers resistance to chloramphenicol
   8223..8251    +  promoter       Pc promoter: intI1 (promoter lies within the coding sequence); class 1 integron promoter
   8440..8973    +  CDS            GmR: gentamycin acetyltransferase; aacC1; confers resistance to gentamycin
