[The description below was written by a language model from this plasmid's Addgene catalogue record and pLannotate feature annotations shown in this document.]
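Description:
pFCiK5 is a roughly 9 kb, low-copy, broad-host-range bacterial expression vector built on the RSF1010 replicon and belonging to a plasmid toolbox for controlled gene expression across the Proteobacteria. The feature table shows the full RSF1010 maintenance machinery: oriV together with the plasmid-encoded RepA, RepB and RepC proteins that it needs to replicate independently of many host factors, plus an R1162-like antisense RNA associated with replicon regulation. The oriT and the mobB and mobC mobilisation genes are also present, so the plasmid should be transferable by conjugation when a helper conjugative system supplies the transfer functions. Selection is by gentamicin, through the aacC1 acetyltransferase gene lying downstream of a class 1 integron Pc promoter. Short annotated fragments of CmR, lacZα, lacI and an M13 origin appear to be cloning remnants rather than functional elements.

The payload is a synthetic inducible cassette, CinRAM-mKelly2. CinRAM is an engineered variant of the CinR transcriptional activator, and it drives the PCin promoter; CinR-type regulators respond to an acyl-homoserine lactone inducer, although the record does not name the ligand. Neither the regulator coding sequence nor PCin is annotated by the automated feature caller. A lacI promoter fragment on the minus strand may drive the regulator, but this is an inference. Upstream of the reporter sits the sTRSV hammerhead ribozyme, a self-cleaving insulator that trims the 5' untranslated region to make expression less dependent on promoter context. The reporter is mKelly2, a rapidly maturing monomeric red fluorescent protein. The construct serves to characterise Cin-inducible expression in diverse hosts, and presumably as a template for swapping in a gene of interest.
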