Addgene plasmid #167514: pFCiK5
Purpose: Broad-Host range expression vector, RSF1010 origin, CinRAM activator, PCin promoter, mKelly2, Gentamicin Resistance Marker.
Depositing lab: Christopher Reisch. Depositing organization: University of Florida. Publication: A plasmid toolbox for controlled gene expression across the Proteobacteria. Schuster LA, Reisch CR. Nucleic Acids Res. 2021 Jun 14. pii: 6298615. doi: 10.1093/nar/gkab496. PubMed 34125913.
Backbone
  Vector backbone: pFCiK5
  Vector type: Bacterial Expression, Synthetic Biology
Growth in bacteria
  Bacterial resistance: Gentamicin, 10 μg/mL
  Growth temperature: 37°C
  Growth strain: DH5alpha
  Copy number: Low Copy
Gene/Insert
  Gene/Insert name: CinRAM-mKelly2
  Species: Synthetic
  Promoter: PCin
  Cloning method: Ligation Independent Cloning
Resource information
  A portion of this plasmid was derived from a plasmid made by: sAJM.1506 was from Addgene plasmid #108254
Terms and licenses: Academic/Nonprofit Terms; Industry Terms: Not Available to Industry
How to cite: pFCiK5 was a gift from Christopher Reisch (Addgene plasmid # 167514 ; http://n2t.net/addgene:167514 ; RRID:Addgene_167514)
